Addgene plasmid #232773: pIVT-iCre
Purpose: IVT template for making modRNA encoding iCre
Depositing lab: Kate Galloway. Depositing organization: Massachusetts Institute of Technology. Publication: STRAIGHT-IN Dual: a platform for dual, single-copy integrations of DNA payloads and gene circuits into human induced pluripotent stem cells. Blanch-Asensio A, Ploessl DS, Wang NB, Mummery CL, Galloway KE, Davis RP. bioRxiv [Preprint]. 2024 Oct 17:2024.10.17.616637. doi: 10.1101/2024.10.17.616637. PubMed 39464154.
Backbone
  Vector backbone: pUC19
  Backbone size w/o insert (bp): 1725
  Total vector size (bp): 3369
  Vector type: Cre/Lox ; in vitro transcription
Growth in bacteria
  Bacterial resistance: Ampicillin, 100 μg/mL
  Growth temperature: 37°C
  Growth strain: NEB Stable
  Copy number: Unknown
Gene/Insert
  Gene/Insert name: iCre
  Species: Synthetic
  Insert size (bp): 600
  Cloning method: Gibson Cloning
  Sequencing primers: 5′ GGGAAACGCCTGGTATCTTT
Terms and licenses: Academic/Nonprofit Terms; Industry Terms: Not Available to Industry
Depositor comments: PCR template for generating linear template for in vitro transcription. 5' and 3' beta globin UTR sequences were based on previous literature for effective modRNA expression in hiPSCs: 10.1016/j.crmeth.2022.100290 The primers used for generating PCR template also came from this work, and are as follows: FWD: 5’- AGCTATAATACGACTCACTATAAGctcctgggcaacgtgctg-3’, which encodes the T7 promoter compatible with AG CleanCap reagent (upper-case bases) and binds to the 5’ UTR (lower-case bases) REV: 5’-poly(T)116-GCAATGAAAATAAATGTTTTTTATTAGGCAGAAT-3’}, which encodes the poly(A) tail and binds to the 3’-UTR.
How to cite: pIVT-iCre was a gift from Kate Galloway (Addgene plasmid # 232773 ; http://n2t.net/addgene:232773 ; RRID:Addgene_232773)
