[The description below was written by a language model from this plasmid's Addgene catalogue record and pLannotate feature annotations shown in this document.]
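Description:
pIVT-iCre is a small (about 3.4 kb) pUC19-derived bacterial plasmid that serves as a template for in vitro transcription of modified mRNA (modRNA) encoding iCre, a synthetic, codon-improved version of the bacteriophage P1 Cre recombinase. It is propagated in E. coli through the high-copy ColE1/pUC-type origin and selected with ampicillin via the bla (β-lactamase) gene driven by its own promoter. These are the only backbone elements annotated.

The payload is the iCre open reading frame flanked by β-globin 5′ and 3′ untranslated regions, which the depositor chose on the basis of earlier work showing effective modRNA expression in human induced pluripotent stem cells. In the feature table the Cre coding sequence spans roughly 1 kb, noticeably more than the 600 bp insert size in the catalogue entry. The downstream hits annotated as an HBB fragment and a β-globin poly(A) signal correspond to the β-globin 3′ region rather than to a separately expressed gene. No 5′ UTR feature is annotated.

The plasmid is not transcribed directly and no phage promoter is annotated in it. According to the depositor, it is amplified by PCR with a forward primer that anneals to the 5′ UTR and appends a T7 promoter compatible with AG CleanCap co-transcriptional capping. The reverse primer anneals to the 3′ UTR and adds a long templated poly(A) tail. The resulting linear product is the transcription template. The iCre modRNA allows transient, DNA-free delivery of Cre to recombine loxP sites, and the associated publication concerns single-copy integration of DNA payloads and gene circuits into human iPSCs.
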