Features (pLannotate 1.2.2; 6 found; start..end, strand, type, name):
     22..126     +  promoter       AmpR promoter: bla
    127..987     +  CDS            AmpR: β-lactamase; bla; confers resistance to ampicillin, carbenicillin, and related antibiotics
   1158..1746    +  rep_origin     ori: high-copy-number ColE1/pMB1/pBR322/pUC origin of replication
   1851..2876    +  CDS            cre: RECR_BPP1 - Experimental evidence at protein level: Swiss-Prot protein existence level 1. Catalyzes site-specific recombination between two 34-base- pair LOXP sites. Its role is to maintain the phage genome as a monomeric unit-copy plasmid in the lysogenic state. From Escherichia phage P1 (Bacteriophage P1).
   2915..2992    +  CDS            HBB (fragment): HBB_PONPY - Experimental evidence at transcript level: Swiss-Prot protein existence level 2. Involved in oxygen transport from the lung to the various peripheral tissues. From Pongo pygmaeus (Bornean orangutan).
   2996..21      +  polyA_signal   β-globin poly(A) (across the origin): human β-globin polyadenylation signal
>Addgene plasmid #232773 | pIVT-iCre | addgene full sequence | sequence record 465495 | Addgene NGS Result
GTTTTGCTATGCTGTATTTTACGCGGAACCCCTATTTGTTTATTTTTCTAAATACATTCAAATATGTATC
CGCTCATGAGACAATAACCCTGATAAATGCTTCAATAATATTGAAAAAGGAAGAGTATGAGTATTCAACA
TTTCCGTGTCGCTCTTATTCCCTTTTTTGCGGCATTTTGCCTTCCTGTTTTTGCTCACCCAGAAACGCTG
GTGAAAGTAAAAGATGCTGAAGATCAGTTGGGTGCACGAGTGGGTTACATCGAACTGGATCTCAACAGCG
GTAAGATCCTTGAGAGTTTTCGCCCCGAAGAACGTTTTCCAATGATGAGCACTTTTAAAGTTCTGCTATG
TGGCGCGGTATTATCCCGTGTTGACGCCGGGCAAGAGCAACTCGGTCGCCGCATACACTATTCTCAGAAT
GACTTGGTTGAGTACTCACCAGTCACAGAAAAGCATCTTACGGATGGCATGACAGTAAGAGAATTATGCA
GTGCTGCCATAACCATGAGTGATAACACTGCGGCCAACTTACTTCTGACAACGATCGGAGGACCGAAGGA
GCTAACCGCTTTTTTGCACAACATGGGGGATCATGTAACTCGCCTTGATCGTTGGGAACCGGAGCTGAAT
GAAGCCATACCAAACGACGAGCGTGACACCACGATGCCTGTAGCAATGGCAACAACGTTGCGCAAACTAT
TAACTGGCGAACTACTTACTCTAGCTTCCCGGCAACAATTAATAGACTGGATGGAGGCGGATAAAGTTGC
AGGACCACTTCTGCGCTCGGCCCTTCCGGCTGGCTGGTTTATTGCTGATAAATCTGGAGCCGGTGAGCGT
GGGTATCGCGGTATCATTGCAGCACTGGGGCCAGATGGTAAGCCCTCCCGTATCGTAGTTATCTACACGA
CGGGGAGTCAGGCAACTATGGATGAACGAAATAGACAGATCGCTGAGATAGGTGCCTCACTGATTAAGCA
TTGGTAACTGTCAGACCAAGTTTACTCATATATACTTTAGATTGATTTAAAACTTCATTTTTAATTTAAA
AGGATCTAGGTGAAGATCCTTTTTGATAATCTCATGACCAAAATCCCTTAACGTGAGTTTTCGTTCCACT
GAGCGTCAGACCCCGTAGAAAAGATCAAAGGATCTTCTTGAGATCCTTTTTTTCTGCGCGTAATCTGCTG
CTTGCAAACAAAAAAACCACCGCTACCAGCGGTGGTTTGTTTGCCGGATCAAGAGCTACCAACTCTTTTT
CCGAAGGTAACTGGCTTCAGCAGAGCGCAGATACCAAATACTGTTCTTCTAGTGTAGCCGTAGTTAGGCC
ACCACTTCAAGAACTCTGTAGCACCGCCTACATACCTCGCTCTGCTAATCCTGTTACCAGTGGCTGCTGC
CAGTGGCGATAAGTCGTGTCTTACCGGGTTGGACTCAAGACGATAGTTACCGGATAAGGCGCAGCGGTCG
GGCTGAACGGGGGGTTCGTGCACACAGCCCAGCTTGGAGCGAACGACCTACACCGAACTGAGATACCTAC
AGCGTGAGCTATGAGAAAGCGCCACGCTTCCCGAAGGGAGAAAGGCGGACAGGTATCCGGTAAGCGGCAG
GGTCGGAACAGGAGAGCGCACGAGGGAGCTTCCAGGGGGAAACGCCTGGTATCTTTATAGTCCTGTCGGG
TTTCGCCACCTCTGACTTGAGCGTCGATTTTTGTGATGCTCGTCAGGGGGGCGGAGCCTATGGAAACTCC
TGGGCAACGTGCTGGTCTGTGTGCTGGCCCATCACTTTGGCAAAGCACGCTACCGGTCACGCGTGCCGCC
ACCATGGTGCCCAAGAAGAAGAGGAAAGTCTCCAACCTGCTGACTGTGCACCAAAACCTGCCTGCCCTCC
CTGTGGATGCCACCTCTGATGAAGTCAGGAAGAACCTGATGGACATGTTCAGGGACAGGCAGGCCTTCTC
TGAACACACCTGGAAGATGCTCCTGTCTGTGTGCAGATCCTGGGCTGCCTGGTGCAAGCTGAACAACAGG
AAATGGTTCCCTGCTGAACCTGAGGATGTGAGGGACTACCTCCTGTACCTGCAAGCCAGAGGCCTGGCTG
TGAAGACCATCCAACAGCACCTGGGCCAGCTCAACATGCTGCACAGGAGATCTGGCCTGCCTCGCCCTTC
TGACTCCAATGCTGTGTCCCTGGTGATGAGGAGAATCAGAAAGGAGAATGTGGATGCTGGGGAGAGAGCC
AAGCAGGCCCTGGCCTTTGAACGCACTGACTTTGACCAAGTCAGATCCCTGATGGAGAACTCTGACAGAT
GCCAGGACATCAGGAACCTGGCCTTCCTGGGCATTGCCTACAACACCCTGCTGCGCATTGCCGAAATTGC
CAGAATCAGAGTGAAGGACATCTCCCGCACCGATGGTGGGAGAATGCTGATCCACATTGGCAGGACCAAG
ACCCTGGTGTCCACAGCTGGTGTGGAGAAGGCCCTGTCCCTGGGGGTTACCAAGCTGGTGGAGAGATGGA
TCTCTGTGTCTGGTGTGGCTGATGACCCCAACAACTACCTGTTCTGCCGGGTCAGAAAGAATGGTGTGGC
TGCCCCTTCTGCCACCTCCCAACTGTCCACCCGGGCCCTGGAAGGGATCTTTGAGGCCACCCACCGCCTG
ATCTATGGTGCCAAGGATGACTCTGGGCAGAGATACCTGGCCTGGTCTGGCCACTCTGCCAGAGTGGGTG
CTGCCAGGGACATGGCCAGGGCTGGTGTGTCCATCCCTGAAATCATGCAGGCTGGTGGCTGGACCAATGT
GAACATTGTGATGAACTACATCAGAAACCTGGACTCTGAGACTGGGGCCATGGTGAGGCTGCTCGAGGAT
GGGGACTGAGCGGCCGCACTCCTCAGGTCTCGAGCTCAAGCTTCGAATTCACCCCACCAGTGCAGGCTGC
CTATCAGAAAGTGGTGGCTGGTGTGGCTAATGCCCTGGCCCACAAGTATCACTAAGCTCGCTTTCTTGCT
GTCCAATTTCTATTAAAGGTTCCTTTGTTCCCTAAGTCCAACTACTAAACTGGGGGATATTATGAAGGGC
CTTGAGCATCTGGATTCTGCCTAATAAAAAACATTTATTTTCATTGCAATGATGTATTTAAATTATTTCT
GAATATTTTACTAAAAAGGGAATGTGGGAGGTCAGTGCATTTAAAACATAAAGAAATGAAGAGCTAGTTC
AAACCTTGGGAAAATACACTATATCTTAAACTCCATGAAAGAAGGTGAGGCTGCAAACAGCTAATGCACA
TTGGCAACAGCCCCTGATGCCTATGCCTTATTCATCCCTCAGAAAAGGATTCAAGTAGAGGCTTGATTTG
GAGGTTAAA
